>Addgene plasmid #202830 | pGL3-luciferase-reporter-CHAF1B-SVA-del-VNTR | addgene full sequence | sequence record 399708 | Addgene NGS Result
GGCTCCGCCCCCCTGACGAGCATCACAAAAATCGACGCTCAAGTCAGAGGTGGCGAAACCCGACAGGACT
ATAAAGATACCAGGCGTTTCCCCCTGGAAGCTCCCTCGTGCGCTCTCCTGTTCCGACCCTGCCGCTTACC
GGATACCTGTCCGCCTTTCTCCCTTCGGGAAGCGTGGCGCTTTCTCATAGCTCACGCTGTAGGTATCTCA
GTTCGGTGTAGGTCGTTCGCTCCAAGCTGGGCTGTGTGCACGAACCCCCCGTTCAGCCCGACCGCTGCGC
CTTATCCGGTAACTATCGTCTTGAGTCCAACCCGGTAAGACACGACTTATCGCCACTGGCAGCAGCCACT
GGTAACAGGATTAGCAGAGCGAGGTATGTAGGCGGTGCTACAGAGTTCTTGAAGTGGTGGCCTAACTACG
GCTACACTAGAAGAACAGTATTTGGTATCTGCGCTCTGCTGAAGCCAGTTACCTTCGGAAAAAGAGTTGG
TAGCTCTTGATCCGGCAAACAAACCACCGCTGGTAGCGGTGGTTTTTTTGTTTGCAAGCAGCAGATTACG
CGCAGAAAAAAAGGATCTCAAGAAGATCCTTTGATCTTTTCTACGGGGTCTGACGCTCAGTGGAACGAAA
ACTCACGTTAAGGGATTTTGGTCATGAGATTATCAAAAAGGATCTTCACCTAGATCCTTTTAAATTAAAA
ATGAAGTTTTAAATCAATCTAAAGTATATATGAGTAAACTTGGTCTGACAGTTACCAATGCTTAATCAGT
GAGGCACCTATCTCAGCGATCTGTCTATTTCGTTCATCCATAGTTGCCTGACTCCCCGTCGTGTAGATAA
CTACGATACGGGAGGGCTTACCATCTGGCCCCAGTGCTGCAATGATACCGCGAGACCCACGCTCACCGGC
TCCAGATTTATCAGCAATAAACCAGCCAGCCGGAAGGGCCGAGCGCAGAAGTGGTCCTGCAACTTTATCC
GCCTCCATCCAGTCTATTAATTGTTGCCGGGAAGCTAGAGTAAGTAGTTCGCCAGTTAATAGTTTGCGCA
ACGTTGTTGCCATTGCTACAGGCATCGTGGTGTCACGCTCGTCGTTTGGTATGGCTTCATTCAGCTCCGG
TTCCCAACGATCAAGGCGAGTTACATGATCCCCCATGTTGTGCAAAAAAGCGGTTAGCTCCTTCGGTCCT
CCGATCGTTGTCAGAAGTAAGTTGGCCGCAGTGTTATCACTCATGGTTATGGCAGCACTGCATAATTCTC
TTACTGTCATGCCATCCGTAAGATGCTTTTCTGTGACTGGTGAGTACTCAACCAAGTCATTCTGAGAATA
GTGTATGCGGCGACCGAGTTGCTCTTGCCCGGCGTCAATACGGGATAATACCGCGCCACATAGCAGAACT
TTAAAAGTGCTCATCATTGGAAAACGTTCTTCGGGGCGAAAACTCTCAAGGATCTTACCGCTGTTGAGAT
CCAGTTCGATGTAACCCACTCGTGCACCCAACTGATCTTCAGCATCTTTTACTTTCACCAGCGTTTCTGG
GTGAGCAAAAACAGGAAGGCAAAATGCCGCAAAAAAGGGAATAAGGGCGACACGGAAATGTTGAATACTC
ATACTCTTCCTTTTTCAATATTATTGAAGCATTTATCAGGGTTATTGTCTCATGAGCGGATACATATTTG
AATGTATTTAGAAAAATAAACAAATAGGGGTTCCGCGCACATTTCCCCGAAAAGTGCCACCTG
[124 nt withheld, positions 1744-1867]
C
[91 nt withheld, positions 1869-1959]
A
[49 nt withheld, positions 1961-2009]
CCTTTGACGTTGGAGTCCACGTTCTTT
[37 nt withheld, positions 2037-2073]
ACCCTATCTCGGTCTATTCTTTTGATTTATAAGGGATTTTGCCGATTTCGGCCTATTGGTTAAAAAATGA
GCTGATTTAACAAAAATTTAACGCGAATTTTAACAAAATATTAACGCTTACAATTTGCCATTCGCCATTC
AGGCTGCGCAACTGTTGGGAAGGGCGATCGGTGCGGGCCTCTTCGCTATTACGCCAGCCCAAGCTACCAT
GATAAGTAAGTAATATTAAGGTACGGGAGGTACTTGGAGCGGCCGCAATAAAATATCTTTATTTTCATTA
CATCTGTGTGTTGGTTTTTTGTGTGAATCGATAGTACTAACATACGCTCTCCATCAAAACAAAACGAAAC
AAAACAAACTAGCAAAATAGGCTGTCCCCAGTGCAAGTGCAGGTGCCAGAACATTTCTCTATCGATAGGT
ACCCCTCTCCCTCTCCCTCCACCGTCTCCCTCTCCCTCTCCCGCTCTCTCCACAGTCTCCCTCTGATGCC
AAGCCGAGGCTGGACGGTACTGCCGCCATCTCGGCTCACTGCAACCTCCCTGCCTGATTCTCCTGCCTCA
GCCTGCCGAGTGCCTGGGATTGCAGGCGCACGCCGCCACGCCTGTCTGGTTTTCGTATTTTTTTGGTGGA
GATGGGGTTTCGCTGTGTTGGCCGGGCTGGTCTCCAGCTCCTAATCGCGAGTGATCTGCCAGCCTCAGCC
TCCCGAGGTGCCGGGATTGCAGACAGAGTCTCACTCACTCAGTGCTCAATGTTGCCCAGGCTGGAGGGCA
CTGGCGTGGTCTCCGCTCGCTACAACCTCCACCTCCCAGCCGCCTGCCTTGGCCTCCCAAATGGGAGGTG
TACCCAACAGCTCACTGAGAACGGGCCATGATGACGATGGCGGTTTTGTCGAATAGAAAAAGGGGAAATG
TGGGGAAAAGATAGAGAAATCAGATTGTTGCTGTGTCTGTGTAGAAAGAGGTAGACATAGGAGACTCCAT
TTTGTTCTGTACTAAGAAAAATTCTTCTGCCTTGGGATGCTGCTAATCTATAACCTTACCCCCAACCCCC
TGCTCTCTGAAACATGTGCTGTGTCAACTCAGGGTTAAATGGATTAAGGACGGTACAAGATGTGCTTTGT
TAAACAGATGCTTGAAGGCAGCATGCTCCTTCAGAGTCATCACCACTCCCTAATCTCAAGTACCCAGGGA
CACAAACACTGCGGAAGGCCACTGGGTCCTCTGCCTAGGAAAACCAGAGACCCTTGTTCACTTGTTTATC
TGCTGACCTTCCCTCCACTATTGTCCTATGACCCTGCCAAATCCCCCTCTCCGAGAAACACCCAAGAATG
ATCAATAAATACTGCTAGCCCGGGCTCGAGATCTGCGATCTGCATCTCAATTAGTCAGCAACCATAGTCC
CGCCCCTAACTCCGCCCATCCCGCCCCTAACTCCGCCCAGTTCCGCCCATTCTCCGCCCCATCGCTGACT
AATTTTTTTTATTTATGCAGAGGCCGAGGCCGCCTCGGCCTCTGAGCTATTCCAGAAGTAGTGAGGAGGC
TTTTTTGGAGGCCTAGGCTTTTGCAAAAAGCTTGGCATTCCGGTACTGTTGGTAAAGCCACCATGGAAGA
CGCCAAAAACATAAAGAAAGGCCCGGCGCCATTCTATCCGCTGGAAGATGGAACCGCTGGAGAGCAACTG
CATAAGGCTATGAAGAGATACGCCCTGGTTCCTGGAACAATTGCTTTTACAGATGCACATATCGAGGTGG
ACATCACTTACGCTGAGTACTTCGAAATGTCCGTTCGGTTGGCAGAAGCTATGAAACGATATGGGCTGAA
TACAAATCACAGAATCGTCGTATGCAGTGAAAACTCTCTTCAATTCTTTATGCCGGTGTTGGGCGCGTTA
TTTATCGGAGTTGCAGTTGCGCCCGCGAACGACATTTATAATGAACGTGAATTGCTCAACAGTATGGGCA
TTTCGCAGCCTACCGTGGTGTTCGTTTCCAAAAAGGGGTTGCAAAAAATTTTGAACGTGCAAAAAAAGCT
CCCAATCATCCAAAAAATTATTATCATGGATTCTAAAACGGATTACCAGGGATTTCAGTCGATGTACACG
TTCGTCACATCTCATCTACCTCCCGGTTTTAATGAATACGATTTTGTGCCAGAGTCCTTCGATAGGGACA
AGACAATTGCACTGATCATGAACTCCTCTGGATCTACTGGTCTGCCTAAAGGTGTCGCTCTGCCTCATAG
AACTGCCTGCGTGAGATTCTCGCATGCCAGAGATCCTATTTTTGGCAATCAAATCATTCCGGATACTGCG
ATTTTAAGTGTTGTTCCATTCCATCACGGTTTTGGAATGTTTACTACACTCGGATATTTGATATGTGGAT
TTCGAGTCGTCTTAATGTATAGATTTGAAGAAGAGCTGTTTCTGAGGAGCCTTCAGGATTACAAGATTCA
AAGTGCGCTGCTGGTGCCAACCCTATTCTCCTTCTTCGCCAAAAGCACTCTGATTGACAAATACGATTTA
TCTAATTTACACGAAATTGCTTCTGGTGGCGCTCCCCTCTCTAAGGAAGTCGGGGAAGCGGTTGCCAAGA
GGTTCCATCTGCCAGGTATCAGGCAAGGATATGGGCTCACTGAGACTACATCAGCTATTCTGATTACACC
CGAGGGGGATGATAAACCGGGCGCGGTCGGTAAAGTTGTTCCATTTTTTGAAGCGAAGGTTGTGGATCTG
GATACCGGGAAAACGCTGGGCGTTAATCAAAGAGGCGAACTGTGTGTGAGAGGTCCTATGATTATGTCCG
GTTATGTAAACAATCCGGAAGCGACCAACGCCTTGATTGACAAGGATGGATGGCTACATTCTGGAGACAT
AGCTTACTGGGACGAAGACGAACACTTCTTCATCGTTGACCGCCTGAAGTCTCTGATTAAGTACAAAGGC
TATCAGGTGGCTCCCGCTGAATTGGAATCCATCTTGCTCCAACACCCCAACATCTTCGACGCAGGTGTCG
CAGGTCTTCCCGACGATGACGCCGGTGAACTTCCCGCCGCCGTTGTTGTTTTGGAGCACGGAAAGACGAT
GACGGAAAAAGAGATCGTGGATTACGTCGCCAGTCAAGTAACAACCGCGAAAAAGTTGCGCGGAGGAGTT
GTGTTTGTGGACGAAGTACCGAAAGGTCTTACCGGAAAACTCGACGCAAGAAAAATCAGAGAGATCCTCA
TAAAGGCCAAGAAGGGCGGAAAGATCGCCGTGTAATTCTAGAGTCGGGGCGGCCGGCCGCTTCGAGCAGA
CATGATAAGATACATTGATGAGTTTGGACAAACCACAACTAGAATGCAGTGAAAAAAATGCTTTATTTGT
GAAATTTGTGATGCTATTGCTTTATTTGTAACCATTATAAGCTGCAATAAACAAGTTAACAACAACAATT
GCATTCATTTTATGTTTCAGGTTCAGGGGGAGGTGTGGGAGGTTTTTTAAAGCAAGTAAAACCTCTACAA
ATGTGGTAAAATCGATAAGGATCCGTCGACCGATGCCCTTGAGAGCCTTCAACCCAGTCAGCTCCTTCCG
GTGGGCGCGGGGCATGACTATCGTCGCCGCACTTATGACTGTCTTCTTTATCATGCAACTCGTAGGACAG
GTGCCGGCAGCGCTCTTCCGCTTCCTCGCTCACTGACTCGCTGCGCTCGGTCGTTCGGCTGCGGCGAGCG
GTATCAGCTCACTCAAAGGCGGTAATACGGTTATCCACAGAATCAGGGGATAACGCAGGAAAGAACATGT
GAGCAAAAGGCCAGCAAAAGGCCAGGAACCGTAAAAAGGCCGCGTTGCTGGCGTTTTTCCATA
Features (pLannotate 1.2.2; 15 found; start..end, strand, type, name):
    752..1612    -  CDS            AmpR: β-lactamase; bla; confers resistance to ampicillin, carbenicillin, and related antibiotics
   1613..1717    -  promoter       AmpR promoter: bla
   1744..2172    +  rep_origin     f1 ori (sequence partly withheld): f1 bacteriophage origin of replication; arrow indicates direction of (+) strand synthesis
   2204..2271    -  CDS            lacZα (fragment): LacZα fragment of β-galactosidase; lacZ fragment
   2330..2378    +  polyA_signal   poly(A) signal: synthetic polyadenylation signal
   2392..2483    +  misc_feature   pause site: RNA polymerase II transcriptional pause signal from the human α2 globin gene
   2540..2791    +  CDS            GVQW1 (fragment): GVQW1_HUMAN - Also known as TIGD1L2. Experimental evidence at transcript level: Swiss-Prot protein existence level 2. From Homo sapiens (Human).
   2931..3062    +  CDS            ERVK-24 (fragment): NP24_HUMAN - Experimental evidence at protein level: Swiss-Prot protein existence level 1. May possess a function in tumorigenesis. From Homo sapiens (Human).
   3444..3640    +  promoter       SV40 promoter: SV40 early promoter
   3676..5328    +  CDS            luciferase: firefly luciferase; luc+; enhanced luc+ version of the luciferase gene
   5369..5490    -  polyA_signal   SV40 poly(A) signal: SV40 polyadenylation signal
   5513..5581    -  CDS            large T antigen (fragment): large T antigen from SV40 (simian virus 40)
   5597..5729    +  CDS            TcR (fragment): tetracycline efflux protein; tet; confers resistance to tetracycline
   5728..5861    -  rep_origin     RSF ori (fragment): Plasmids containing the RSF 1030 origin of replication can be propagated in E. coli cells that contain additional plasmids with compatible origins.
   5909..581     -  rep_origin     ori (across the origin): high-copy-number ColE1/pMB1/pBR322/pUC origin of replication
