[The description below was written by a language model from this plasmid's Addgene catalogue record and pLannotate feature annotations shown in this document.]
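Description:
pGL3-luciferase-reporter-CHAF1B-SVA-del-VNTR is a 5,916 bp mammalian luciferase reporter plasmid built on the Promega pGL3 backbone. It is propagated in E. coli through a high-copy ColE1/pUC-type origin and selected with ampicillin via the β-lactamase gene and its bla promoter. An f1 phage origin is also present. The short matches to lacZα, a tetracycline resistance gene, an RSF origin and SV40 large T antigen are fragmentary hits. They are most likely backbone remnants or sequence flanking the annotated polyadenylation signal rather than functional elements.

The reporter unit consists of the SV40 early promoter driving the enhanced firefly luciferase gene (luc+), followed by an SV40 polyadenylation signal. Upstream of the cloning region sit a synthetic poly(A) signal and an RNA polymerase II transcriptional pause site, which limit read-through transcription from the backbone so that luciferase output reflects the promoter and its adjacent test sequence. The insert was cloned between retained KpnI and NheI sites just upstream of the SV40 promoter. It is a human SVA retrotransposon sequence from an intron of CHAF1B, in a version lacking the VNTR (variable number tandem repeat) region. The backbone and total sizes imply an insert of roughly 900 bp. The GVQW1 and ERVK-24 fragment annotations fall within this interval and probably reflect the Alu-like and HERV-K-derived (SINE-R) portions of the SVA element rather than genuine coding sequences.

The construct is used in transfected mammalian cells to test how the VNTR-deleted SVA sequence affects expression from the adjacent promoter. Comparison with related SVA reporter variants seems the likely design, though the record does not describe them.
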