Addgene plasmid #202830: pGL3-luciferase-reporter-CHAF1B-SVA-del-VNTR
Purpose: pGL3 luciferase reporter with CHAF1B-SVA-del-VNTR sequence cloned upstream of SV40 promoter to test effects of SVA-del-VNTR insertion on luciferase expression
Depositing lab: Matthew Anderson. Depositing organization: Beth Israel Deaconess Medical Center. Publication: Hominoid SVA-lncRNA AK057321 targets human-specific SVA retrotransposons in SCN8A and CDK5RAP2 to initiate neuronal maturation. Nadler MJS, Chang W, Ozkaynak E, Huo Y, Nong Y, Boillot M, Johnson M, Moreno A, Matthew P Anderson. Commun Biol. 2023 Mar 30;6(1):347. doi: 10.1038/s42003-023-04683-8. PubMed 36997626.
Backbone
  Vector backbone: pGL3
  Backbone manufacturer: Promega
  Backbone size w/o insert (bp): 4996
  Total vector size (bp): 5916
  Vector type: Mammalian Expression, Luciferase
Growth in bacteria
  Bacterial resistance: Ampicillin, 100 μg/mL
  Growth temperature: 37°C
  Growth strain: DH5alpha
  Copy number: Unknown
Gene/Insert
  Gene/Insert name: CHAF1B intronic SVA del-VNTR sequence
  Species: H. sapiens (human)
  Promoter: SV40
  Cloning method: Restriction Enzyme; 5′ cloning site KpnI (not destroyed); 3′ cloning site NheI (not destroyed)
  Sequencing primers: 5′ whole plasmid sequencing; 3′ whole plasmid sequencing
Terms and licenses: Academic/Nonprofit Terms; Industry Terms: Not Available to Industry
How to cite: pGL3-luciferase-reporter-CHAF1B-SVA-del-VNTR was a gift from Matthew Anderson (Addgene plasmid # 202830 ; http://n2t.net/addgene:202830 ; RRID:Addgene_202830)
